Addgene plasmid #124520: nifF in pET21b
Purpose: Azotobacter vinelandii flavodoxin II of Nitrogenase
Depositing lab: Douglas Rees. Depositing organization: California Institute of Technology. Publication: Electrochemical and structural characterization of Azotobacter vinelandii flavodoxin II. Segal HM, Spatzal T, Hill MG, Udit AK, Rees DC. Protein Sci. 2017 Oct;26(10):1984-1993. doi: 10.1002/pro.3236. Epub 2017 Aug 30. PubMed 28710816.
Backbone
  Vector backbone: pET21b
  Backbone manufacturer: Novagen
  Backbone size w/o insert (bp): 5403
  Total vector size (bp): 5950
  Modifications to backbone: None
  Vector type: Bacterial Expression
Growth in bacteria
  Bacterial resistance: Ampicillin, 100 μg/mL
  Growth temperature: 37°C
  Growth strain: DH5alpha
  Growth instructions: Use BL21 (DE3) for expression.
  Copy number: Unknown
Gene/Insert
  Gene/Insert name: Flavodoxin II (alt name: nifF)
  Species: Azotobacter vinelandii
  Insert size (bp): 543
  Entrez Gene: nifF (a.k.a. AvCA_01710)
  Promoter: T7 / lac
  Tag / fusion protein: None
  Cloning method: Restriction Enzyme; 5′ cloning site NdeI (unknown if destroyed); 3′ cloning site BamHI (unknown if destroyed)
  Sequencing primers: 5′ T7 Forward; 3′ T7 Reverse
Terms and licenses: Academic/Nonprofit Terms; Industry Terms: Not Available to Industry
How to cite: nifF in pET21b was a gift from Douglas Rees (Addgene plasmid # 124520 ; http://n2t.net/addgene:124520 ; RRID:Addgene_124520)
