[The description below was written by a language model from this plasmid's Addgene catalogue record and pLannotate feature annotations shown in this document.]
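Description:
nifF in pET21b is a bacterial expression plasmid carrying the Azotobacter vinelandii nifF gene, which encodes flavodoxin II, in the unmodified Novagen pET21b backbone (about 5.95 kb in total). It replicates in E. coli from a pBR322-type ColE1 origin. The rop gene and the bom mobility region are both present, so although the catalogue lists copy number as unknown, rop normally keeps such plasmids at a relatively low copy number. Selection is by ampicillin through the β-lactamase (AmpR) cassette. An f1 origin is also present, which allows production of single-stranded DNA. The short tetracycline-resistance fragments in the annotation are non-functional pBR322 remnants of the backbone.

The 543 bp insert was cloned between NdeI and BamHI, downstream of the T7 promoter, a lac operator and the T7 gene 10 ribosome binding site, and is followed by the T7 terminator. The plasmid-borne lacI gene supplies lac repressor, which holds transcription off until IPTG is added. Expression also requires a host that provides T7 RNA polymerase, and the record names BL21(DE3) for this, with DH5alpha used for propagation. The feature table shows the vector's His-tag coding region downstream of the nifF reading frame, separated from it by a gap. The catalogue lists no tag or fusion, which implies the protein is made in native, untagged form, presumably because translation stops at the insert's own stop codon.

NifF is a low-potential flavoprotein that donates electrons to nitrogenase during nitrogen fixation. The plasmid is intended for recombinant production of the protein, and the associated publication covers its electrochemical and structural characterization.
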