Features (pLannotate 1.2.2; 19 found; start..end, strand, type, name):
    727..804     -  promoter       lacI promoter: lacI
    812..1091    -  CDS            TcR (fragment): tetracycline efflux protein; tet; confers resistance to tetracycline
   1113..1131    +  promoter       T7 promoter: promoter for bacteriophage T7 RNA polymerase
   1132..1156    +  protein_bind   lac operator: The lac repressor binds to the lac operator to inhibit transcription in E. coli. This inhibition can be relieved by adding lactose or isopropyl-β-D-thiogalactopyranoside (IPTG). lac repressor encoded by lacI
   1171..1193    +  RBS            RBS: efficient ribosome binding site from bacteriophage T7 gene 10 (Olins and Rangwala, 1989)
   1201..1740    +  CDS            nifF: FLAV_AZOVI - Experimental evidence at protein level: Swiss-Prot protein existence level 1. Flavodoxins are low-potential electron donors to a number of redox enzymes. NifF is the electron donor to nitrogenase, and is thus implicated in nitrogen fixation. Does not function as an electron donor to nitrite reductase. From Azotobacter vinelandii.
   1790..1807    +  CDS            9xHis (fragment): 9xHis affinity tag
   1817..1866    +  CDS            SET1 (fragment): solubility-enhancement tag derived from T7 phage gene 10B
   1874..1921    +  terminator     T7 terminator: transcription terminator for bacteriophage T7 RNA polymerase
   1958..2386    +  rep_origin     f1 ori (sequence partly withheld): f1 bacteriophage origin of replication; arrow indicates direction of (+) strand synthesis
   2439..2543    +  promoter       AmpR promoter: bla
   2544..3404    +  CDS            AmpR: β-lactamase; bla; confers resistance to ampicillin, carbenicillin, and related antibiotics
   3575..4163    +  rep_origin     ori: high-copy-number ColE1/pMB1/pBR322/pUC origin of replication
   4349..4488    -  misc_feature   bom: basis of mobility region from pBR322
   4590..4781    -  CDS            rop: Rop protein, which maintains plasmids at low copy number; rop
   4798..5178    +  CDS            YPB1_ECOLX: Protein predicted: Swiss-Prot protein existence level 4. From Escherichia coli.
   5250..5541    -  CDS            TcR (fragment): tetracycline efflux protein; tet; confers resistance to tetracycline
   5556..5577    -  protein_bind   CAP binding site: CAP binding activates transcription in the presence of cAMP. E. coli catabolite activator protein
   5590..726     -  CDS            lacI (across the origin): lac repressor; lacI; The lac repressor binds to the lac operator to inhibit transcription in E. coli. This inhibition can be relieved by adding lactose or isopropyl-β-D-thiogalactopyranoside (IPTG).
>Addgene plasmid #124520 | nifF in pET21b | addgene full sequence | sequence record 242393 | Addgene NGS Result
CATCGCAGTGGGAACGATGCCCTCATTCAGCATTTGCATGGTTTGTTGAAAACCGGACATGGCACTCCAG
TCGCCTTCCCGTTCCGCTATCGGCTGAATTTGATTGCGAGTGAGATATTTATGCCAGCCAGCCAGACGCA
GACGCGCCGAGACAGAACTTAATGGGCCCGCTAACAGCGCGATTTGCTGGTGACCCAATGCGACCAGATG
CTCCACGCCCAGTCGCGTACCGTCTTCATGGGAGAAAATAATACTGTTGATGGGTGTCTGGTCAGAGACA
TCAAGAAATAACGCCGGAACATTAGTGCAGGCAGCTTCCACAGCAATGGCATCCTGGTCATCCAGCGGAT
AGTTAATGATCAGCCCACTGACGCGTTGCGCGAGAAGATTGTGCACCGCCGCTTTACAGGCTTCGACGCC
GCTTCGTTCTACCATCGACACCACCACGCTGGCACCCAGTTGATCGGCGCGAGATTTAATCGCCGCGACA
ATTTGCGACGGCGCGTGCAGGGCCAGACTGGAGGTGGCAACGCCAATCAGCAACGACTGTTTGCCCGCCA
GTTGTTGTGCCACGCGGTTGGGAATGTAATTCAGCTCCGCCATCGCCGCTTCCACTTTTTCCCGCGTTTT
CGCAGAAACGTGGCTGGCCTGGTTCACCACGCGGGAAACGGTCTGATAAGAGACACCGGCATACTCTGCG
ACATCGTATAACGTTACTGGTTTCACATTCACCACCCTGAATTGACTCTCTTCCGGGCGCTATCATGCCA
TACCGCGAAAGGTTTTGCGCCATTCGATGGTGTCCGGGATCTCGACGCTCTCCCTTATGCGACTCCTGCA
TTAGGAAGCAGCCCAGTAGTAGGTTGAGGCCGTTGAGCACCGCCGCCGCAAGGAATGGTGCATGCAAGGA
GATGGCGCCCAACAGTCCCCCGGCCACGGGGCCTGCCACCATACCCACGCCGAAACAAGCGCTCATGAGC
CCGAAGTGGCGAGCCCGATCTTCCCCATCGGTGATGTCGGCGATATAGGCGCCAGCAACCGCACCTGTGG
CGCCGGTGATGCCGGCCACGATGCGTCCGGCGTAGAGGATCGAGATCTCGATCCCGCGAAATTAATACGA
CTCACTATAGGGGAATTGTGAGCGGATAACAATTCCCCTCTAGAAATAATTTTGTTTAACTTTAAGAAGG
AGATATACATATGGCGAAAATCGGCCTGTTCTTTGGCAGCAATACCGGCAAGACCCGTAAGGTGGCGAAG
AGCATTAAAAAACGCTTTGACGACGAAACCATGAGCGACGCGCTGAACGTGAACCGTGTTAGCGCGGAGG
ATTTCGCGCAGTACCAATTTCTGATTCTGGGCACCCCGACCCTGGGCGAGGGTGAACTGCCGGGCCTGAG
CAGCGATTGCGAGAACGAAAGCTGGGAGGAGTTCCTGCCGAAGATTGAAGGTCTGGACTTCAGCGGCAAA
ACCGTGGCGCTGTTTGGTCTGGGCGACCAGGTTGGTTACCCGGAGAACTATCTGGATGCGCTGGGCGAAC
TGTACAGCTTCTTTAAGGACCGTGGTGCGAAAATCGTGGGCAGCTGGAGCACCGATGGTTATGAGTTCGA
AAGCAGCGAGGCGGTGGTTGACGGCAAGTTTGTTGGCCTGGCGCTGGACCTGGATAACCAAAGCGGCAAA
ACCGATGAGCGTGTGGCGGCGTGGCTGGCGCAAATCGCGCCGGAGTTCGGTCTGAGCCTGTAAGGATCCG
AATTCGAGCTCCGTCGACAAGCTTGCGGCCGCACTCGAGCACCACCACCACCACCACTGAGATCCGGCTG
CTAACAAAGCCCGAAAGGAAGCTGAGTTGGCTGCTGCCACCGCTGAGCAATAACTAGCATAACCCCTTGG
GGCCTCTAAACGGGTCTTGAGGGGTTTTTTGCTGAAAGGAGGAACTATATCCGGATTGGCGAATGGG
[124 nt withheld, positions 1958-2081]
C
[91 nt withheld, positions 2083-2173]
A
[49 nt withheld, positions 2175-2223]
CCTTTGACGTTGGAGTCCACGTTCTTT
[37 nt withheld, positions 2251-2287]
ACCCTATCTCGGTCTATTCTTTTGATTTATAAGGGATTTTGCCGATTTCGGCCTATTGGTTAAAAAATGA
GCTGATTTAACAAAAATTTAACGCGAATTTTAACAAAATATTAACGCTTACAATTTAGGTGGCACTTTTC
GGGGAAATGTGCGCGGAACCCCTATTTGTTTATTTTTCTAAATACATTCAAATATGTATCCGCTCATGAG
ACAATAACCCTGATAAATGCTTCAATAATATTGAAAAAGGAAGAGTATGAGTATTCAACATTTCCGTGTC
GCCCTTATTCCCTTTTTTGCGGCATTTTGCCTTCCTGTTTTTGCTCACCCAGAAACGCTGGTGAAAGTAA
AAGATGCTGAAGATCAGTTGGGTGCACGAGTGGGTTACATCGAACTGGATCTCAACAGCGGTAAGATCCT
TGAGAGTTTTCGCCCCGAAGAACGTTTTCCAATGATGAGCACTTTTAAAGTTCTGCTATGTGGCGCGGTA
TTATCCCGTATTGACGCCGGGCAAGAGCAACTCGGTCGCCGCATACACTATTCTCAGAATGACTTGGTTG
AGTACTCACCAGTCACAGAAAAGCATCTTACGGATGGCATGACAGTAAGAGAATTATGCAGTGCTGCCAT
AACCATGAGTGATAACACTGCGGCCAACTTACTTCTGACAACGATCGGAGGACCGAAGGAGCTAACCGCT
TTTTTGCACAACATGGGGGATCATGTAACTCGCCTTGATCGTTGGGAACCGGAGCTGAATGAAGCCATAC
CAAACGACGAGCGTGACACCACGATGCCTGCAGCAATGGCAACAACGTTGCGCAAACTATTAACTGGCGA
ACTACTTACTCTAGCTTCCCGGCAACAATTAATAGACTGGATGGAGGCGGATAAAGTTGCAGGACCACTT
CTGCGCTCGGCCCTTCCGGCTGGCTGGTTTATTGCTGATAAATCTGGAGCCGGTGAGCGTGGGTCTCGCG
GTATCATTGCAGCACTGGGGCCAGATGGTAAGCCCTCCCGTATCGTAGTTATCTACACGACGGGGAGTCA
GGCAACTATGGATGAACGAAATAGACAGATCGCTGAGATAGGTGCCTCACTGATTAAGCATTGGTAACTG
TCAGACCAAGTTTACTCATATATACTTTAGATTGATTTAAAACTTCATTTTTAATTTAAAAGGATCTAGG
TGAAGATCCTTTTTGATAATCTCATGACCAAAATCCCTTAACGTGAGTTTTCGTTCCACTGAGCGTCAGA
CCCCGTAGAAAAGATCAAAGGATCTTCTTGAGATCCTTTTTTTCTGCGCGTAATCTGCTGCTTGCAAACA
AAAAAACCACCGCTACCAGCGGTGGTTTGTTTGCCGGATCAAGAGCTACCAACTCTTTTTCCGAAGGTAA
CTGGCTTCAGCAGAGCGCAGATACCAAATACTGTCCTTCTAGTGTAGCCGTAGTTAGGCCACCACTTCAA
GAACTCTGTAGCACCGCCTACATACCTCGCTCTGCTAATCCTGTTACCAGTGGCTGCTGCCAGTGGCGAT
AAGTCGTGTCTTACCGGGTTGGACTCAAGACGATAGTTACCGGATAAGGCGCAGCGGTCGGGCTGAACGG
GGGGTTCGTGCACACAGCCCAGCTTGGAGCGAACGACCTACACCGAACTGAGATACCTACAGCGTGAGCT
ATGAGAAAGCGCCACGCTTCCCGAAGGGAGAAAGGCGGACAGGTATCCGGTAAGCGGCAGGGTCGGAACA
GGAGAGCGCACGAGGGAGCTTCCAGGGGGAAACGCCTGGTATCTTTATAGTCCTGTCGGGTTTCGCCACC
TCTGACTTGAGCGTCGATTTTTGTGATGCTCGTCAGGGGGGCGGAGCCTATGGAAAAACGCCAGCAACGC
GGCCTTTTTACGGTTCCTGGCCTTTTGCTGGCCTTTTGCTCACATGTTCTTTCCTGCGTTATCCCCTGAT
TCTGTGGATAACCGTATTACCGCCTTTGAGTGAGCTGATACCGCTCGCCGCAGCCGAACGACCGAGCGCA
GCGAGTCAGTGAGCGAGGAAGCGGAAGAGCGCCTGATGCGGTATTTTCTCCTTACGCATCTGTGCGGTAT
TTCACACCGCAATGGTGCACTCTCAGTACAATCTGCTCTGATGCCGCATAGTTAAGCCAGTATACACTCC
GCTATCGCTACGTGACTGGGTCATGGCTGCGCCCCGACACCCGCCAACACCCGCTGACGCGCCCTGACGG
GCTTGTCTGCTCCCGGCATCCGCTTACAGACAAGCTGTGACCGTCTCCGGGAGCTGCATGTGTCAGAGGT
TTTCACCGTCATCACCGAAACGCGCGAGGCAGCTGCGGTAAAGCTCATCAGCGTGGTCGTGAAGCGATTC
ACAGATGTCTGCCTGTTCATCCGCGTCCAGCTCGTTGAGTTTCTCCAGAAGCGTTAATGTCTGGCTTCTG
ATAAAGCGGGCCATGTTAAGGGCGGTTTTTTCCTGTTTGGTCACTGATGCCTCCGTGTAAGGGGGATTTC
TGTTCATGGGGGTAATGATACCGATGAAACGAGAGAGGATGCTCACGATACGGGTTACTGATGATGAACA
TGCCCGGTTACTGGAACGTTGTGAGGGTAAACAACTGGCGGTATGGATGCGGCGGGACCAGAGAAAAATC
ACTCAGGGTCAATGCCAGCGCTTCGTTAATACAGATGTAGGTGTTCCACAGGGTAGCCAGCAGCATCCTG
CGATGCAGATCCGGAACATAATGGTGCAGGGCGCTGACTTCCGCGTTTCCAGACTTTACGAAACACGGAA
ACCGAAGACCATTCATGTTGTTGCTCAGGTCGCAGACGTTTTGCAGCAGCAGTCGCTTCACGTTCGCTCG
CGTATCGGTGATTCATTCTGCTAACCAGTAAGGCAACCCCGCCAGCCTAGCCGGGTCCTCAACGACAGGA
GCACGATCATGCGCACCCGTGGGGCCGCCATGCCGGCGATAATGGCCTGCTTCTCGCCGAAACGTTTGGT
GGCGGGACCAGTGACGAAGGCTTGAGCGAGGGCGTGCAAGATTCCGAATACCGCAAGCGACAGGCCGATC
ATCGTCGCGCTCCAGCGAAAGCGGTCCTCGCCGAAAATGACCCAGAGCGCTGCCGGCACCTGTCCTACGA
GTTGCATGATAAAGAAGACAGTCATAAGTGCGGCGACGATAGTCATGCCCCGCGCCCACCGGAAGGAGCT
GACTGGGTTGAAGGCTCTCAAGGGCATCGGTCGAGATCCCGGTGCCTAATGAGTGAGCTAACTTACATTA
ATTGCGTTGCGCTCACTGCCCGCTTTCCAGTCGGGAAACCTGTCGTGCCAGCTGCATTAATGAATCGGCC
AACGCGCGGGGAGAGGCGGTTTGCGTATTGGGCGCCAGGGTGGTTTTTCTTTTCACCAGTGAGACGGGCA
ACAGCTGATTGCCCTTCACCGCCTGGCCCTGAGAGAGTTGCAGCAAGCGGTCCACGCTGGTTTGCCCCAG
CAGGCGAAAATCCTGTTTGATGGTGGTTAACGGCGGGATATAACATGAGCTGTCTTCGGTATCGTCGTAT
CCCACTACCGAGATATCCGCACCAACGCGCAGCCCGGACTCGGTAATGGCGCGCATTGCGCCCAGCGCCA
TCTGATCGTTGGCAACCAG
